>Addgene plasmid #223139 | pBK1290-AAV-dSaCas9 | addgene full sequence | sequence record 442998 | Addgene NGS Result
CCTGCAGGCAGCTGCGCGCTCGCTCGCTCACTGAGGCCGCCCGGGCGTCGGGCGACCTTTGGTCGCCCGG
CCTCAGTGAGCGAGCGAGCGCGCAGAGAGGGAGTGGCCAACTCCATCACTAGGGGTTCCTGCGGCCTCTA
GCTAGGTCTTGAAAGGAGTGGGAATTGGCTCCGGTGCCCGTCAGTGGGCAGAGCGCACATCGCCCACAGT
CCCCGAGAAGTTGGGGGGAGGGGTCGGCAATTGATCCGGTGCCTAGAGAAGGTGGCGCGGGGTAAACTGG
GAAAGTGATGTCGTGTACTGGCTCCGCCTTTTTCCCGAGGGTGGGGGAGAACCGTATATAAGTGCAGTAG
TCGCCGTGAACGTTCTTTTTCGCAACGGGTTTGCCGCCAGAACACAGGACCGGTGCCACCATGGACTACA
AAGACCATGACGGTGATTATAAAGATCATGACATAGATTACAAGGATGACGATGACAAGGGTGGATCGCC
AAAGAAAAAGAGGAAAGTCGCCCCAAAGAAGAAGCGGAAGGTCGGTATCCACGGAGTCCCAGCAGCCAAG
CGGAACTACATCCTGGGCCTGGCCATCGGCATCACCAGCGTGGGCTACGGCATCATCGACTACGAGACAC
GGGACGTGATCGATGCCGGCGTGCGGCTGTTCAAAGAGGCCAACGTGGAAAACAACGAGGGCAGGCGGAG
CAAGAGAGGCGCCAGAAGGCTGAAGCGGCGGAGGCGGCATAGAATCCAGAGAGTGAAGAAGCTGCTGTTC
GACTACAACCTGCTGACCGACCACAGCGAGCTGAGCGGCATCAACCCCTACGAGGCCAGAGTGAAGGGCC
TGAGCCAGAAGCTGAGCGAGGAAGAGTTCTCTGCCGCCCTGCTGCACCTGGCCAAGAGAAGAGGCGTGCA
CAACGTGAACGAGGTGGAAGAGGACACCGGCAACGAGCTGTCCACCAAAGAGCAGATCAGCCGGAACAGC
AAGGCCCTGGAAGAGAAATACGTGGCCGAACTGCAGCTGGAACGGCTGAAGAAAGACGGCGAAGTGCGGG
GCAGCATCAACAGATTCAAGACCAGCGACTACGTGAAAGAAGCCAAACAGCTGCTGAAGGTGCAGAAGGC
CTACCACCAGCTGGACCAGAGCTTCATCGACACCTACATCGACCTGCTGGAAACCCGGCGGACCTACTAT
GAGGGACCTGGCGAGGGCAGCCCCTTCGGCTGGAAGGACATCAAAGAATGGTACGAGATGCTGATGGGCC
ACTGCACCTACTTCCCCGAGGAACTGCGGAGCGTGAAGTACGCCTACAACGCCGACCTGTACAACGCCCT
GAACGACCTGAACAATCTCGTGATCACCAGGGACGAGAACGAGAAGCTGGAATATTACGAGAAGTTCCAG
ATCATCGAGAACGTGTTCAAGCAGAAGAAGAAGCCCACCCTGAAGCAGATCGCCAAAGAAATCCTCGTGA
ACGAAGAGGATATTAAGGGCTACAGAGTGACCAGCACCGGCAAGCCCGAGTTCACCAACCTGAAGGTGTA
CCACGACATCAAGGACATTACCGCCCGGAAAGAGATTATTGAGAACGCCGAGCTGCTGGATCAGATTGCC
AAGATCCTGACCATCTACCAGAGCAGCGAGGACATCCAGGAAGAACTGACCAATCTGAACTCCGAGCTGA
CCCAGGAAGAGATCGAGCAGATCTCTAATCTGAAGGGCTATACCGGCACCCACAACCTGAGCCTGAAGGC
CATCAACCTGATCCTGGACGAGCTGTGGCACACCAACGACAACCAGATCGCTATCTTCAACCGGCTGAAG
CTGGTGCCCAAGAAGGTGGACCTGTCCCAGCAGAAAGAGATCCCCACCACCCTGGTGGACGACTTCATCC
TGAGCCCCGTCGTGAAGAGAAGCTTCATCCAGAGCATCAAAGTGATCAACGCCATCATCAAGAAGTACGG
CCTGCCCAACGACATCATTATCGAGCTGGCCCGCGAGAAGAACTCCAAGGACGCCCAGAAAATGATCAAC
GAGATGCAGAAGCGGAACCGGCAGACCAACGAGCGGATCGAGGAAATCATCCGGACCACCGGCAAAGAGA
ACGCCAAGTACCTGATCGAGAAGATCAAGCTGCACGACATGCAGGAAGGCAAGTGCCTGTACAGCCTGGA
AGCCATCCCTCTGGAAGATCTGCTGAACAACCCCTTCAACTATGAGGTGGACCACATCATCCCCAGAAGC
GTGTCCTTCGACAACAGCTTCAACAACAAGGTGCTCGTGAAGCAGGAAGAAGCCAGCAAGAAGGGCAACC
GGACCCCATTCCAGTACCTGAGCAGCAGCGACAGCAAGATCAGCTACGAAACCTTCAAGAAGCACATCCT
GAATCTGGCCAAGGGCAAGGGCAGAATCAGCAAGACCAAGAAAGAGTATCTGCTGGAAGAACGGGACATC
AACAGGTTCTCCGTGCAGAAAGACTTCATCAACCGGAACCTGGTGGATACCAGATACGCCACCAGAGGCC
TGATGAACCTGCTGCGGAGCTACTTCAGAGTGAACAACCTGGACGTGAAAGTGAAGTCCATCAATGGCGG
CTTCACCAGCTTTCTGCGGCGGAAGTGGAAGTTTAAGAAAGAGCGGAACAAGGGGTACAAGCACCACGCC
GAGGACGCCCTGATCATTGCCAACGCCGATTTCATCTTCAAAGAGTGGAAGAAACTGGACAAGGCCAAAA
AAGTGATGGAAAACCAGATGTTCGAGGAAAAGCAGGCCGAGAGCATGCCCGAGATCGAAACCGAGCAGGA
GTACAAAGAGATCTTCATCACCCCCCACCAGATCAAGCACATTAAGGACTTCAAGGACTACAAGTACAGC
CACCGGGTGGACAAGAAGCCTAATAGAGAGCTGATTAACGACACCCTGTACTCCACCCGGAAGGACGACA
AGGGCAACACCCTGATCGTGAACAATCTGAACGGCCTGTACGACAAGGACAATGACAAGCTGAAAAAGCT
GATCAACAAGAGCCCCGAAAAGCTGCTGATGTACCACCACGACCCCCAGACCTACCAGAAACTGAAGCTG
ATTATGGAACAGTACGGCGACGAGAAGAATCCCCTGTACAAGTACTACGAGGAAACCGGGAACTACCTGA
CCAAGTACTCCAAAAAGGACAACGGCCCCGTGATCAAGAAGATTAAGTATTACGGCAACAAACTGAACGC
CCATCTGGACATCACCGACGACTACCCCAACAGCAGAAACAAGGTCGTGAAGCTGTCCCTGAAGCCCTAC
AGATTCGACGTGTACCTGGACAATGGCGTGTACAAGTTCGTGACCGTGAAGAATCTGGATGTGATCAAAA
AAGAAAACTACTACGAAGTGAATAGCAAGTGCTATGAGGAAGCTAAGAAGCTGAAGAAGATCAGCAACCA
GGCCGAGTTTATCGCCTCCTTCTACAACAACGATCTGATCAAGATCAACGGCGAGCTGTATAGAGTGATC
GGCGTGAACAACGACCTGCTGAACCGGATCGAAGTGAACATGATCGACATCACCTACCGCGAGTACCTGG
AAAACATGAACGACAAGAGGCCCCCCAGGATCATTAAGACAATCGCCTCCAAGACCCAGAGCATTAAGAA
GTACAGCACAGACATTCTGGGCAACCTGTATGAAGTGAAATCTAAGAAGCACCCTCAGATCATCAAAAAG
GGCAAAAGGCCGGCGGCCACGAAAAAGGCCGGCCAGGCAAAAAAGAAAAAGGGATCCGGTGGAGGAAGTG
GCGGGTCAGGGTCGGGTGGCACTAGTATAGCTAGCGGAGGTGGTTCGCCAAAGAAGAAACGGAAGGTGGG
ATCCTGAAATAAAAGATCTTTGTTTTCATTAGATCTGTGTGTTGGTTTTTTGTGTGCGGCCGGTACCGAG
GGCCTATTTCCCATGATTCCTTCATATTTGCATATACGATACAAGGCTGTTAGAGAGATAATTGGAATTA
ATTTGACTGTAAACACAAAGATATTAGTACAAAATACGTGACGTAGAAAGTAATAATTTCTTGGGTAGTT
TGCAGTTTTAAAATTATGTTTTAAAATGGACTATCATATGCTTACCGTAACTTGAAAGTATTTCGATTTC
TTGGCTTTATATATCTTGTGGAAAGGACGAAACACCGGAGACCACGGCAGGTCTCAGTTTTAGTACTCTG
GAAACAGAATCTACTAAAACAAGGCAAAATGCCGTGTTTATCTCGTCAACTTGTTGGCGAGATTTTTGCG
GCCGCAGGAACCCCTAGTGATGGAGTTGGCCACTCCCTCTCTGCGCGCTCGCTCGCTCACTGAGGCCGGG
CGACCAAAGGTCGCCCGACGCCCGGGCTTTGCCCGGGCGGCCTCAGTGAGCGAGCGAGCGCGCAGCTGCC
TGCAGGGGCGCCTGATGCGGTATTTTCTCCTTACGCATCTGTGCGGTATTTCACACCGCATA
[95 nt withheld, positions 4473-4567]
T
[46 nt withheld, positions 4569-4614]
C
[141 nt withheld, positions 4616-4756]
CCTTTGACGTTGGAGTCCACGTTCTTT
[37 nt withheld, positions 4784-4820]
ACTCTATCTCGGGCTATTCTTTTGATTTATAAGGGATTTTGCCGATTTCGGTCTATTGGTTAAAAAATGA
GCTGATTTAACAAAAATTTAACGCGAATTTTAACAAAATATTAACGTTTACAATTTTATGGTGCACTCTC
AGTACAATCTGCTCTGATGCCGCATAGTTAAGCCAGCCCCGACACCCGCCAACACCCGCTGACGCGCCCT
GACGGGCTTGTCTGCTCCCGGCATCCGCTTACAGACAAGCTGTGACCGTCTCCGGGAGCTGCATGTGTCA
GAGGTTTTCACCGTCATCACCGAAACGCGCGAGACGAAAGGGCCTCGTGATACGCCTATTTTTATAGGTT
AATGTCATGATAATAATGGTTTCTTAGACGTCAGGTGGCACTTTTCGGGGAAATGTGCGCGGAACCCCTA
TTTGTTTATTTTTCTAAATACATTCAAATATGTATCCGCTCATGAGACAATAACCCTGATAAATGCTTCA
ATAATATTGAAAAAGGAAGAGTATGAGTATTCAACATTTCCGTGTCGCCCTTATTCCCTTTTTTGCGGCA
TTTTGCCTTCCTGTTTTTGCTCACCCAGAAACGCTGGTGAAAGTAAAAGATGCTGAAGATCAGTTGGGTG
CACGAGTGGGTTACATCGAACTGGATCTCAACAGCGGTAAGATCCTTGAGAGTTTTCGCCCCGAAGAACG
TTTTCCAATGATGAGCACTTTTAAAGTTCTGCTATGTGGCGCGGTATTATCCCGTATTGACGCCGGGCAA
GAGCAACTCGGTCGCCGCATACACTATTCTCAGAATGACTTGGTTGAGTACTCACCAGTCACAGAAAAGC
ATCTTACGGATGGCATGACAGTAAGAGAATTATGCAGTGCTGCCATAACCATGAGTGATAACACTGCGGC
CAACTTACTTCTGACAACGATCGGAGGACCGAAGGAGCTAACCGCTTTTTTGCACAACATGGGGGATCAT
GTAACTCGCCTTGATCGTTGGGAACCGGAGCTGAATGAAGCCATACCAAACGACGAGCGTGACACCACGA
TGCCTGTAGCAATGGCAACAACGTTGCGCAAACTATTAACTGGCGAACTACTTACTCTAGCTTCCCGGCA
ACAATTAATAGACTGGATGGAGGCGGATAAAGTTGCAGGACCACTTCTGCGCTCGGCCCTTCCGGCTGGC
TGGTTTATTGCTGATAAATCTGGAGCCGGTGAGCGTGGAAGCCGCGGTATCATTGCAGCACTGGGGCCAG
ATGGTAAGCCCTCCCGTATCGTAGTTATCTACACGACGGGGAGTCAGGCAACTATGGATGAACGAAATAG
ACAGATCGCTGAGATAGGTGCCTCACTGATTAAGCATTGGTAACTGTCAGACCAAGTTTACTCATATATA
CTTTAGATTGATTTAAAACTTCATTTTTAATTTAAAAGGATCTAGGTGAAGATCCTTTTTGATAATCTCA
TGACCAAAATCCCTTAACGTGAGTTTTCGTTCCACTGAGCGTCAGACCCCGTAGAAAAGATCAAAGGATC
TTCTTGAGATCCTTTTTTTCTGCGCGTAATCTGCTGCTTGCAAACAAAAAAACCACCGCTACCAGCGGTG
GTTTGTTTGCCGGATCAAGAGCTACCAACTCTTTTTCCGAAGGTAACTGGCTTCAGCAGAGCGCAGATAC
CAAATACTGTTCTTCTAGTGTAGCCGTAGTTAGGCCACCACTTCAAGAACTCTGTAGCACCGCCTACATA
CCTCGCTCTGCTAATCCTGTTACCAGTGGCTGCTGCCAGTGGCGATAAGTCGTGTCTTACCGGGTTGGAC
TCAAGACGATAGTTACCGGATAAGGCGCAGCGGTCGGGCTGAACGGGGGGTTCGTGCACACAGCCCAGCT
TGGAGCGAACGACCTACACCGAACTGAGATACCTACAGCGTGAGCTATGAGAAAGCGCCACGCTTCCCGA
AGGGAGAAAGGCGGACAGGTATCCGGTAAGCGGCAGGGTCGGAACAGGAGAGCGCACGAGGGAGCTTCCA
GGGGGAAACGCCTGGTATCTTTATAGTCCTGTCGGGTTTCGCCACCTCTGACTTGAGCGTCGATTTTTGT
GATGCTCGTCAGGGGGGCGGAGCCTATGGAAAAACGCCAGCAACGCGGCCTTTTTACGGTTCCTGGCCTT
TTGCTGGCCTTTTGCTCACATGT
Features (pLannotate 1.2.2; 18 found; start..end, strand, type, name):
     12..39      +  repeat_region  AAV2 ITR (fragment): inverted terminal repeat of adeno-associated virus serotype 2 inverted
     68..95      +  repeat_region  AAV2 ITR (fragment): inverted terminal repeat of adeno-associated virus serotype 2 inverted
    142..160     +  CDS            small t antigen (fragment): SV40 (simian virus 40) small t antigen
    186..397     +  promoter       EF-1α core promoter: core promoter for human elongation factor EF-1α
    414..479     +  CDS            3xFLAG: three tandem FLAG® epitope tags, followed by an enterokinase cleavage site
    558..3713    +  CDS            cas9: CAS9_STAAU - Experimental evidence at protein level: Swiss-Prot protein existence level 1. CRISPR (clustered regularly interspaced short palindromic repeat) is an adaptive immune system that provides protection against mobile genetic elements (viruses, transposable elements and conjugative plasmids). CRISPR clusters contain spacers, sequences complementary to antecedent mobile elements, and target invading nucleic acids. CRISPR clusters are transcribed and processed into CRISPR RNA (crRNA). In type II CRISPR systems correct processing of pre-crRNA requires a trans- encoded small RNA (tracrRNA)
   3714..3761    +  CDS            nucleoplasmin NLS: bipartite nuclear localization signal from nucleoplasmin
   3858..3906    +  polyA_signal   poly(A) signal: synthetic polyadenylation signal
   3918..4158    +  promoter       U6 promoter: RNA polymerase III promoter for human U6 snRNA
   4187..4262    +  misc_RNA       Sa gRNA scaffold: guide RNA scaffold for the Staphylococcus aureus CRISPR/Cas9 system
   4276..4416    +  repeat_region  AAV2 ITR: inverted terminal repeat of adeno-associated virus serotype 2 inverted
   4421..4472    -  misc_feature   bom (fragment): basis of mobility region from pBR322
   4491..4946    +  rep_origin     f1 ori (sequence partly withheld): f1 bacteriophage origin of replication; arrow indicates direction of (+) strand synthesis
   4947..4996    -  misc_feature   bom (fragment): basis of mobility region from pBR322
   5098..5133    -  CDS            rop (fragment): Rop protein, which maintains plasmids at low copy number; rop
   5228..5332    +  promoter       AmpR promoter: bla
   5333..6193    +  CDS            AmpR: β-lactamase; bla; confers resistance to ampicillin, carbenicillin, and related antibiotics
   6364..6952    +  rep_origin     ori: high-copy-number ColE1/pMB1/pBR322/pUC origin of replication
