[The description below was written by a language model from this plasmid's Addgene catalogue record and pLannotate feature annotations shown in this document.]
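Description:
pBK1290-AAV-dSaCas9 is a roughly 7 kb all-in-one AAV transfer plasmid for mammalian CRISPR applications, deposited as an empty backbone; the parental vector is listed as unknown. It carries a nuclease-dead Cas9 from Staphylococcus aureus (dSaCas9) together with the matching Sa guide RNA scaffold, both placed between AAV2 inverted terminal repeats so that the cassette can be packaged into recombinant AAV particles. In bacteria it is maintained by a high-copy ColE1/pUC-type origin and selected with ampicillin through the bla gene; an f1 phage origin is also present. The annotation detects a full-length ITR on the 3' side of the cassette but only short ITR fragments on the 5' side, which may reflect how difficult these repeats are to sequence and annotate rather than a true deletion. The recommended recombination-reduced host strain is consistent with the need to keep the ITRs stable.

Within the ITRs, the compact EF-1α core promoter drives an open reading frame that begins with an N-terminal 3xFLAG epitope, continues through the S. aureus Cas9 coding sequence, and ends with a bipartite nucleoplasmin nuclear localization signal, followed by a short synthetic polyadenylation signal. A tiny match to SV40 small t antigen upstream of the promoter is probably incidental. Downstream, a human U6 RNA polymerase III promoter sits ahead of the Sa gRNA scaffold, leaving a short gap where a targeting spacer would presumably be inserted, though the record does not name the cloning sites. The small promoter, poly(A) signal and SaCas9 ortholog keep the cassette within AAV packaging capacity. According to the associated publication title, the plasmid belongs to an AAV-delivered epigenome-editing platform aimed at neurodegenerative disorders, serving as a scaffold for DNA binding without cleavage.
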