Addgene plasmid #223139: pBK1290-AAV-dSaCas9
Purpose: (Empty Backbone) AAV backbone for dSaCas9 (endonuclease dead Cas9 from Staphylococcus aureus) and Sa-gRNA Scaffold
Depositing lab: Boris Kantor. Depositing organization: Duke University. Publication: All-in-one AAV-delivered epigenome-editing platform: proof-of-concept and therapeutic implications for neurodegenerative disorders. Kantor B, Odonovan B, Rittiner J, Hodgson D, Lindner N, Guerrero S, Dong W, Zhang A, Chiba-Falek O. bioRxiv [Preprint]. 2024 May 19:2023.04.14.536951. doi: 10.1101/2023.04.14.536951. PubMed 38798630.
Backbone
  Vector backbone: Unknown
  Vector type: Mammalian Expression, AAV, CRISPR
  Tag / fusion protein: 3xFLAG (N terminal on backbone)
Growth in bacteria
  Bacterial resistance: Ampicillin, 100 μg/mL
  Growth temperature: 37°C
  Growth strain: NEB Stable
  Copy number: High Copy
Gene/Insert
  Gene/Insert name: None
  Tag / fusion protein: 3xFLAG (N terminal on backbone)
Terms and licenses: Academic/Nonprofit Terms; Industry Terms: Not Available to Industry
Depositor comments: Endonuclease dead Cas9 from Staphylococcus aureus (dSaCas9). Please visit https://doi.org/10.1101/2023.04.14.536951 for bioRxiv preprint.
How to cite: pBK1290-AAV-dSaCas9 was a gift from Boris Kantor (Addgene plasmid # 223139 ; http://n2t.net/addgene:223139 ; RRID:Addgene_223139)
